>Addgene plasmid #104867 | CH110: Plas_lac_bD | addgene full sequence | sequence record 221671 | Addgene NGS Result
AGTGCGCTCGAGCTTCCCAACCTTACCAGAGGGCGCCCCAGCTGGCAATTCCGACGTCTGTGTGGAATTG
TGAGCGGATAACAATTTCACACAGGGCCCTCGGACACCGAGGAGAATGTCAAGAGGCGAACACACAACGT
CTTGGAGCGCCAGAGGAGGAACGAGCTAAAACGGAGCTTTTTTGCCCTGCGTGACCAGATCCCGGAGTTG
GAAAACAATGAAAAGGCCCCCAAGGTAGTTATCCTTAAAAAAGCCACAGCATACATCCTGTCCGTCCAAG
CAGAGGAGCAAAAGCTCATTTCTGAAGAGGACTTGTTGCGGAAACGACGAGAACAGTTGAAACACAAACT
TGAACAGCTACGGAACTCTTGTGCGTAAGGAAAAGTAAGGAAAACGATTCCTTCTAACAGAAATGTCCTG
AGCAATCACCTATGAACTGTCGAATCTATCTCATTTGCTAGTCTGACATTGTGAGCGGATAACAATACTG
TTTCTTCATGCATGCCACTTAAAAAGGAGATCAACAATGAAAGCAATTTTCGTACTGAAACATCTTAATC
ATGCTAAGGAGAAATACTAGTATGCGTAAAGGCGAAGAGCTGTTCACTGGTGTCGTCCCTATTCTGGTGG
AACTGGATGGTGATGTCAACGGTCATAAGTTTTCCGTGCGTGGCGAGGGTGAAGGTGACGCAACTAATGG
TAAACTGACGCTGAAGTTCATCTGTACTACTGGTAAACTGCCGGTACCTTGGCCGACTCTGGTAACGACG
CTGACTTATGGTGTTCAGTGCTTTGCTCGTTATCCGGACCATATGAAGCAGCATGACTTCTTCAAGTCCG
CCATGCCGGAAGGCTATGTGCAGGAACGCACGATTTCCTTTAAGGATGACGGCACGTACAAAACGCGTGC
GGAAGTGAAATTTGAAGGCGATACCCTGGTAAACCGCATTGAGCTGAAAGGCATTGACTTTAAAGAAGAC
GGCAATATCCTGGGCCATAAGCTGGAATACAATTTTAACAGCCACAATGTTTACATCACCGCCGATAAAC
AAAAAAATGGCATTAAAGCGAATTTTAAAATTCGCCACAACGTGGAGGATGGCAGCGTGCAGCTGGCTGA
TCACTACCAGCAAAACACTCCAATCGGTGATGGTCCTGTTCTGCTGCCAGACAATCACTATCTGAGCTAC
CAAAGCGTTCTGTCTAAAGATCCGAACGAGAAACGCGATCATATGGTTCTGCTGGAGTTCGTAACCGCAG
CGGGCATCACGCATGGTATGGATGAACTGTACAAATGATGAAGCTTCCCCTACGTGCTGCTGAAGTTGCC
CGCAACAGAGAGTGGAACCAACCGGTGATACCACGATACTATGACTGAGAGTCAACGCCATGAGCGGCCT
CATTTCTTATTCTGAGTTACAACAGTCCGCACCGCTGTCTCACACTGGCTCACCTTCGGGTGGGCCTTTC
TGCGTTTATATACTAGAGAGAGAATATAAAAAGCCAGATTATTAATCCGGCTTTTTTATTATTTCCTAGC
TAGCCGGGGAAATGTGCGCGGAACCCCTATTTGTTTATTTTTCTAAATACATTCAAATATGTATCCGCTC
ATGAATTAATTCTTAGAAAAACTCATCGAGCATCAAATGAAACTGCAATTTATTCATATCAGGATTATCA
ATACCATATTTTTGAAAAAGCCGTTTCTGTAATGAAGGAGAAAACTCACCGAGGCAGTTCCATAGGATGG
CAAGATCCTGGTATCGGTCTGCGATTCCGACTCGTCCAACATCAATACAACCTATTAATTTCCCCTCGTC
AAAAATAAGGTTATCAAGTGAGAAATCACCATGAGTGACGACTGAATCCGGTGAGAATGGCAAAAGTTTA
TGCATTTCTTTCCAGACTTGTTCAACAGGCCAGCCATTACGCTCGTCATCAAAATCACTCGCATCAACCA
AACCGTTATTCATTCGTGATTGCGCCTGAGCGAGACGAAATACGCGATCGCTGTTAAAAGGACAATTACA
AACAGGAATCGAATGCAACCGGCGCAGGAACACTGCCAGCGCATCAACAATATTTTCACCTGAATCAGGA
TATTCTTCTAATACCTGGAATGCTGTTTTCCCGGGGATCGCAGTGGTGAGTAACCATGCATCATCAGGAG
TACGGATAAAATGCTTGATGGTCGGAAGAGGCATAAATTCCGTCAGCCAGTTTAGTCTGACCATCTCATC
TGTAACATCATTGGCAACGCTACCTTTGCCATGTTTCAGAAACAACTCTGGCGCATCGGGCTTCCCATAC
AATCGATAGATTGTCGCACCTGATTGCCCGACATTATCGCGAGCCCATTTATACCCATATAAATCAGCAT
CCATGCTGGAATTTAATCGCGGCCTAGAGCAAGACGTTTCCCGTTGAATATGGCTCATAACACCCCTTGT
ATTACTGTTTATGTAAGCAGACAGTTTTATTGTTCATGACCAAAATCCCTTAACGTGAGTTTTCGTTCCA
CTGAGCGTCAGACCCCGTAGAAAAGATCAAAGGATCTTCTTGAGATCCTTTTTTTCTGCGCGTAATCTGC
TGCTTGCAAACAAAAAAACCACCGCTACCAGCGGTGGTTTGTTTGCCGGATCAAGAGCTACCAACTCTTT
TTCCGAAGGTAACTGGCTTCAGCAGAGCGCAGATACCAAATACTGTCCTTCTAGTGTAGCCGTAGTTAGG
CCACCACTTCAAGAACTCTGTAGCACCGCCTACATACCTCGCTCTGCTAATCCTGTTACCAGTGGCTGCT
GCCAGTGGCGATAAGTCGTGTCTTACCGGGTTGGACTCAAGACGATAGTTACCGGATAAGGCGCAGCGGT
CGGGCTGAACGGGGGGTTCGTGCACACAGCCCAGCTTGGAGCGAACGACCTACACCGAACTGAGATACCT
ACAGCGTGAGCTATGAGAAAGCGCCACGCTTCCCGAAGGGAGAAAGGCGGACAGGTATCCGGTAAGCGGC
AGGGTCGGAACAGGAGAGCGCACGAGGGAGCTTCCAGGGGGAAACGCCTGGTATCTTTATAGTCCTGTCG
GGTTTCGCCACCTCTGACTTGAGCGTCGATTTTTGTGATGCTCGTCAGGGGGGCGGAGCCTATGGAAAAA
CGCCAGCAACGCGGCCTTTTTACGGTTCCTGGCCTTTTGCTGGCCTTTTGCTCACATGTTCTTTCCTGCG
TTATCCCCTGATTCTGTGGATAACCGTATTACCGCCTTTGAGTGAGCTGATACCGCTCGCCGCAGCCGAA
CGACCGAGCGCAGCGAGTCAGTGAGCGAGGAAGCGGAAGAGCGCCTGATGCGGTATTTTCTCCTTACGCA
TCTGTGCGGTATTTCACACCGCAATGGTGCACTCTCAGTACAATCTGCTCTGATGCCGCATAGTTAAGCC
AGTATACACTCCGCTATCGCTACGTGACTGGGTCATGGCTGCGCCCCGACACCCGCCAACACCCGCTGAC
GCGCCCTGACGGGCTTGTCTGCTCCCGGCATCCGCTTACAGACAAGCTGTGACCGTCTCCGGGAGCTGCA
TGTGTCAGAGGTTTTCACCGTCATCACCGAAACGCGCGAGGCAGCTGCGGTAAAGCTCATCAGCGTGGTC
GTGAAGCGATTCACAGATGTCTGCCTGTTCATCCGCGTCCAGCTCGTTGAGTTTCTCCAGAAGCGTTAAT
GTCTGGCTTCTGATAAAGCGGGCCATGTTAAGGGCGGTTTTTTCCTGTTTGGTCACTGATGCCTCCGTGT
AAGGGGGATTTCTGTTCATGGGGGTAATGATACCGATGAAACGAGAGAGGATGCTCACGATACGGGTTAC
TGATGATGAACATGCCCGGTTACTGGAACGTTGTGAGGGTAAACAACTGGCGGTATGGATGCGGCGGGAC
CAGAGCTC
Features (pLannotate 1.2.2; 12 found; start..end, strand, type, name):
     68..84      +  protein_bind   lac operator: The lac repressor binds to the lac operator to inhibit transcription in E. coli. This inhibition can be relieved by adding lactose or isopropyl-β-D-thiogalactopyranoside (IPTG). lac repressor encoded by lacI
    100..318     +  CDS            N-MYC2 (fragment): MYC2_MARMO - Protein inferred from homology: Swiss-Prot protein existence level 3. From Marmota monax (Woodchuck).
    286..315     +  CDS            Myc: Myc (human c-Myc proto-oncogene) epitope tag
    469..485     +  protein_bind   lac operator: The lac repressor binds to the lac operator to inhibit transcription in E. coli. This inhibition can be relieved by adding lactose or isopropyl-β-D-thiogalactopyranoside (IPTG). lac repressor encoded by lacI
    582..1295    +  CDS            superfolder GFP: GFP variant that folds robustly even when fused to poorly folded proteins (Pédelacq et al., 2006)
   1447..1474    +  terminator     T7Te terminator: phage T7 early transcription terminator
   1557..1614    +  promoter       AmpR promoter (fragment): bla
   1623..2438    -  CDS            KanR: aminoglycoside phosphotransferase; aph(3')-Ia; confers resistance to kanamycin in bacteria or G418 (Geneticin®) in eukaryotes
   2560..3148    +  rep_origin     ori: high-copy-number ColE1/pMB1/pBR322/pUC origin of replication
   3334..3473    -  misc_feature   bom: basis of mobility region from pBR322
   3575..3766    -  CDS            rop: Rop protein, which maintains plasmids at low copy number; rop
   3807..3917    +  CDS            mbeC (fragment): MBEC_ECOLX - Experimental evidence at protein level: Swiss-Prot protein existence level 1. Required for efficient mobilization of ColE1 plasmid and is thus essential to promote the specific transfer of the plasmid during conjugation. Probably functions by inducing DNA bending, helping the MbeA relaxase to melt the DNA around the nic site and cleave the phosphodiester bond. Binds specifically double-stranded DNA (dsDNA) containing the ColE1 oriT but does not recognize the inverted repeat (IR). From Escherichia coli.
