>Addgene plasmid #104867 | CH110: Plas_lac_bD | depositor full sequence | sequence record 222901 | CH110: Plas_lac_bD sequence 3931 bps
AGTGCGCTCGAGCTTCCCAACCTTACCAGAGGGCGCCCCAGCTGGCAATTCCGACGTCTGTGTGGAATTG
TGAGCGGATAACAATTTCACACAGGGCCCTCGGACACCGAGGAGAATGTCAAGAGGCGAACACACAACGT
CTTGGAGCGCCAGAGGAGGAACGAGCTAAAACGGAGCTTTTTTGCCCTGCGTGACCAGATCCCGGAGTTG
GAAAACAATGAAAAGGCCCCCAAGGTAGTTATCCTTAAAAAAGCCACAGCATACATCCTGTCCGTCCAAG
CAGAGGAGCAAAAGCTCATTTCTGAAGAGGACTTGTTGCGGAAACGACGAGAACAGTTGAAACACAAACT
TGAACAGCTACGGAACTCTTGTGCGTAAGGAAAAGTAAGGAAAACGATTCCTTCTAACAGAAATGTCCTG
AGCAATCACCTATGAACTGTCGAATCTATCTCATTTGCTAGTCTGACATTGTGAGCGGATAACAATACTG
TTTCTTCATGCATGCCACTTAAAAAGGAGATCAACAATGAAAGCAATTTTCGTACTGAAACATCTTAATC
ATGCTAAGGAGAAATACTAGTATGCGTAAAGGCGAAGAGCTGTTCACTGGTGTCGTCCCTATTCTGGTGG
AACTGGATGGTGATGTCAACGGTCATAAGTTTTCCGTGCGTGGCGAGGGTGAAGGTGACGCAACTAATGG
TAAACTGACGCTGAAGTTCATCTGTACTACTGGTAAACTGCCGGTACCTTGGCCGACTCTGGTAACGACG
CTGACTTATGGTGTTCAGTGCTTTGCTCGTTATCCGGACCATATGAAGCAGCATGACTTCTTCAAGTCCG
CCATGCCGGAAGGCTATGTGCAGGAACGCACGATTTCCTTTAAGGATGACGGCACGTACAAAACGCGTGC
GGAAGTGAAATTTGAAGGCGATACCCTGGTAAACCGCATTGAGCTGAAAGGCATTGACTTTAAAGAAGAC
GGCAATATCCTGGGCCATAAGCTGGAATACAATTTTAACAGCCACAATGTTTACATCACCGCCGATAAAC
AAAAAAATGGCATTAAAGCGAATTTTAAAATTCGCCACAACGTGGAGGATGGCAGCGTGCAGCTGGCTGA
TCACTACCAGCAAAACACTCCAATCGGTGATGGTCCTGTTCTGCTGCCAGACAATCACTATCTGAGCTAC
CAAAGCGTTCTGTCTAAAGATCCGAACGAGAAACGCGATCATATGGTTCTGCTGGAGTTCGTAACCGCAG
CGGGCATCACGCATGGTATGGATGAACTGTACAAATGATGAAGCTTCCCCTACGTGCTGCTGAAGTTGCC
CGCAACAGAGAGTGGAACCAACCGGTGATACCACGATACTATGACTGAGAGTCAACGCCATGAGCGGCCT
CATTTCTTATTCTGAGTTACAACAGTCCGCACCGCTGTCTCACACTGGCTCACCTTCGGGTGGGCCTTTC
TGCGTTTATATACTAGAGAGAGAATATAAAAAGCCAGATTATTAATCCGGCTTTTTTATTATTTCCTAGC
TAGCCGGGGAAATGTGCGCGGAACCCCTATTTGTTTATTTTTCTAAATACATTCAAATATGTATCCGCTC
ATGAATTAATTCTTAGAAAAACTCATCGAGCATCAAATGAAACTGCAATTTATTCATATCAGGATTATCA
ATACCATATTTTTGAAAAAGCCGTTTCTGTAATGAAGGAGAAAACTCACCGAGGCAGTTCCATAGGATGG
CAAGATCCTGGTATCGGTCTGCGATTCCGACTCGTCCAACATCAATACAACCTATTAATTTCCCCTCGTC
AAAAATAAGGTTATCAAGTGAGAAATCACCATGAGTGACGACTGAATCCGGTGAGAATGGCAAAAGTTTA
TGCATTTCTTTCCAGACTTGTTCAACAGGCCAGCCATTACGCTCGTCATCAAAATCACTCGCATCAACCA
AACCGTTATTCATTCGTGATTGCGCCTGAGCGAGACGAAATACGCGATCGCTGTTAAAAGGACAATTACA
AACAGGAATCGAATGCAACCGGCGCAGGAACACTGCCAGCGCATCAACAATATTTTCACCTGAATCAGGA
TATTCTTCTAATACCTGGAATGCTGTTTTCCCGGGGATCGCAGTGGTGAGTAACCATGCATCATCAGGAG
TACGGATAAAATGCTTGATGGTCGGAAGAGGCATAAATTCCGTCAGCCAGTTTAGTCTGACCATCTCATC
TGTAACATCATTGGCAACGCTACCTTTGCCATGTTTCAGAAACAACTCTGGCGCATCGGGCTTCCCATAC
AATCGATAGATTGTCGCACCTGATTGCCCGACATTATCGCGAGCCCATTTATACCCATATAAATCAGCAT
CCATGTTGGAATTTAATCGCGGCCTAGAGCAAGACGTTTCCCGTTGAATATGGCTCATAACACCCCTTGT
ATTACTGTTTATGTAAGCAGACAGTTTTATTGTTCATGACCAAAATCCCTTAACGTGAGTTTTCGTTCCA
CTGAGCGTCAGACCCCGTAGAAAAGATCAAAGGATCTTCTTGAGATCCTTTTTTTCTGCGCGTAATCTGC
TGCTTGCAAACAAAAAAACCACCGCTACCAGCGGTGGTTTGTTTGCCGGATCAAGAGCTACCAACTCTTT
TTCCGAAGGTAACTGGCTTCAGCAGAGCGCAGATACCAAATACTGTCCTTCTAGTGTAGCCGTAGTTAGG
CCACCACTTCAAGAACTCTGTAGCACCGCCTACATACCTCGCTCTGCTAATCCTGTTACCAGTGGCTGCT
GCCAGTGGCGATAAGTCGTGTCTTACCGGGTTGGACTCAAGACGATAGTTACCGGATAAGGCGCAGCGGT
CGGGCTGAACGGGGGGTTCGTGCACACAGCCCAGCTTGGAGCGAACGACCTACACCGAACTGAGATACCT
ACAGCGTGAGCTATGAGAAAGCGCCACGCTTCCCGAAGGGAGAAAGGCGGACAGGTATCCGGTAAGCGGC
AGGGTCGGAACAGGAGAGCGCACGAGGGAGCTTCCAGGGGGAAACGCCTGGTATCTTTATAGTCCTGTCG
GGTTTCGCCACCTCTGACTTGAGCGTCGATTTTTGTGATGCTCGTCAGGGGGGCGGAGCCTATGGAAAAA
CGCCAGCAACGCGGCCTTTTTACGGTTCCTGGCCTTTTGCTGGCCTTTTGCTCACATGTTCTTTCCTGCG
TTATCCCCTGATTCTGTGGATAACCGTATTACCGCCTTTGAGTGAGCTGATACCGCTCGCCGCAGCCGAA
CGACCGAGCGCAGCGAGTCAGTGAGCGAGGAAGCGGAAGAGCGCCTGATGCGGTATTTTCTCCTTACGCA
TCTGTGCGGTATTTCACACCGCATATATGGTGCACTCTCAGTACAATCTGCTCTGATGCCGCATAGTTAA
GCCAGTATACACTCCGCTATCGCTACGTGACTGGGTCATGGCTGCGCCCCGACACCCGCCAACACCCGCT
GACGCGCCCTGACGGGCTTGTCTGCTCCCGGCATCCGCTTACAGACAAGCTGTGACCGTCTCCGGGAGCT
GCATGTGTCAGAGGTTTTCACCGTCATCACCGAAACGCGCGAGGCAGCTGCGGTAAAGCTCATCAGCGTG
GTCGTGAAGCGATTCACAGATGTCTGCCTGTTCATCCGCGTCCAGCTCGTTGAGTTTCTCCAGAAGCGTT
AATGTCTGGCTTCTGATAAAGCGGGCCATGTTAAGGGCGGTTTTTTCCTGTTTGGTCACTGATGCCTCCG
TGTAAGGGGGATTTCTGTTCATGGGGGTAATGATACCGATGAAACGAGAGAGGATGCTCACGATACGGGT
TACTGATGATGAACATGCCCGGTTACTGGAACGTTGTGAGGGTAAACAACTGGCGGTATGGATGCGGCGG
GACCAGAGCTC
Features (pLannotate 1.2.2; 12 found; start..end, strand, type, name):
     68..84      +  protein_bind   lac operator: The lac repressor binds to the lac operator to inhibit transcription in E. coli. This inhibition can be relieved by adding lactose or isopropyl-β-D-thiogalactopyranoside (IPTG). lac repressor encoded by lacI
    100..318     +  CDS            N-MYC2 (fragment): MYC2_MARMO - Protein inferred from homology: Swiss-Prot protein existence level 3. From Marmota monax (Woodchuck).
    286..315     +  CDS            Myc: Myc (human c-Myc proto-oncogene) epitope tag
    469..485     +  protein_bind   lac operator: The lac repressor binds to the lac operator to inhibit transcription in E. coli. This inhibition can be relieved by adding lactose or isopropyl-β-D-thiogalactopyranoside (IPTG). lac repressor encoded by lacI
    582..1295    +  CDS            superfolder GFP: GFP variant that folds robustly even when fused to poorly folded proteins (Pédelacq et al., 2006)
   1447..1474    +  terminator     T7Te terminator: phage T7 early transcription terminator
   1557..1614    +  promoter       AmpR promoter (fragment): bla
   1623..2438    -  CDS            KanR: aminoglycoside phosphotransferase; aph(3')-Ia; confers resistance to kanamycin in bacteria or G418 (Geneticin®) in eukaryotes
   2560..3148    +  rep_origin     ori: high-copy-number ColE1/pMB1/pBR322/pUC origin of replication
   3334..3476    -  misc_feature   bom: basis of mobility region from pBR322
   3578..3769    -  CDS            rop: Rop protein, which maintains plasmids at low copy number; rop
   3810..3920    +  CDS            mbeC (fragment): MBEC_ECOLX - Experimental evidence at protein level: Swiss-Prot protein existence level 1. Required for efficient mobilization of ColE1 plasmid and is thus essential to promote the specific transfer of the plasmid during conjugation. Probably functions by inducing DNA bending, helping the MbeA relaxase to melt the DNA around the nic site and cleave the phosphodiester bond. Binds specifically double-stranded DNA (dsDNA) containing the ColE1 oriT but does not recognize the inverted repeat (IR). From Escherichia coli.
