[The description below was written by a language model from this plasmid's Addgene catalogue record and pLannotate feature annotations shown in this document.]
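Description:
CH110: Plas_lac_bD is a small bacterial expression/reporter plasmid built on a pMB1 origin backbone that retains the rop gene, along with the pBR322-type bom region and a fragment of the mobilization gene mbeC. It is propagated in E. coli under kanamycin selection, conferred by an aph(3')-Ia (KanR) cassette. The catalogue lists it as high copy, although Rop normally moderates the copy number of pMB1/ColE1-type replicons, so the "+ROP" designation suggests a more restrained copy number than a pUC-style derivative. The catalogue gives a total size of 3,971 bp, whereas the two sequence records are 3,928 and 3,931 nt. Their annotations are essentially identical, differing by only a few bases around the bom region.

The insert is a hybrid promoter named Plas_lac_bD. The name implies a combination of las quorum-sensing and lac regulatory elements, but only the lac component is annotated. A lac operator lies about 100 bp upstream of a superfolder GFP coding sequence, which is followed by a T7Te terminator, so sfGFP evidently reports promoter output. LacI binding at the operator would repress transcription, with relief by IPTG. A second lac operator sits further upstream, ahead of a short region annotated as a Myc epitope tag (the overlapping N-MYC2 hit is probably a homology artefact of that tag). The record does not explain the role of this upstream segment, and no regulator genes such as lacI or lasR are annotated, so these would presumably be supplied by the host or another plasmid. The associated publication concerns tuning the dynamic range of bacterial promoters controlled by ligand-inducible transcription factors, and this construct appears to be one promoter variant in that series.
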