Addgene plasmid #104867: CH110: Plas_lac_bD
Purpose: CH110: Plas_lac_bD
Depositing lab: Matthew Bennett. Depositing organization: Rice University. Publication: Tuning the dynamic range of bacterial promoters regulated by ligand-inducible transcription factors. Chen Y, Ho JML, Shis DL, Gupta C, Long J, Wagner DS, Ott W, Josic K, Bennett MR. Nat Commun. 2018 Jan 4;9(1):64. doi: 10.1038/s41467-017-02473-5. PubMed 29302024.
Backbone
  Vector backbone: pmb1, +ROP
  Backbone size w/o insert (bp): 3886
  Total vector size (bp): 3971
  Vector type: Bacterial Expression
Growth in bacteria
  Bacterial resistance: Kanamycin, 50 μg/mL
  Growth temperature: 37°C
  Growth strain: DH5alpha
  Copy number: High Copy
Gene/Insert
  Gene/Insert name: Hybrid Promoter : Plas_lac_bD
  Promoter: Hybrid Promoter : Plas_lac_bD
  Cloning method: Gateway Cloning
  Sequencing primers: 5′ CATTTCTGAAGAGGACTTGTTGCG; 3′ CTTCACCCTCGCCACGCACG
Terms and licenses: Academic/Nonprofit Terms; Industry Terms: Not Available to Industry
How to cite: CH110: Plas_lac_bD was a gift from Matthew Bennett (Addgene plasmid # 104867 ; http://n2t.net/addgene:104867 ; RRID:Addgene_104867)
