>Addgene plasmid #104867 | CH110: Plas_lac_bD | depositor partial sequence | sequence record 222902 | Hybrid Promoter: PlasR_Lac_refStandard
TGTCGAATCTATCTCATTTGCTAGTCTGACATTGTGAGCGGATAACAATACTGTTTCTTCATGCATGC
